Addgene plasmid #200351: pSAH77 - [AWBp | wrmScarlet | tbb-2 UTR]
Purpose: mScarlet BioPart for AWB neurons. (1) Mark neurons or (2) cell-specific expression of transgenes (N or C-terminal fusions, or untagged). Compatible with single-copy insertion (MosTI) or arrays.
Depositing lab: Christian Froekjaer-Jensen. Depositing organization: King Abdullah University of Science and Technology (KAUST).
Backbone
  Vector backbone: Twist Amp High
  Backbone manufacturer: Twist Biosciences
  Vector type: Worm Expression
Growth in bacteria
  Bacterial resistance: Ampicillin, 100 μg/mL
  Growth temperature: 37°C
  Growth strain: DH5alpha
  Copy number: High Copy
Gene/Insert
  Gene/Insert name: [AWBp | wrmScarlet | tbb-2 UTR]
  Species: C. elegans (nematode)
  Promoter: WBGene00005701, sru-38
  Cloning method: Restriction Enzyme; 5′ cloning site Unknown (unknown if destroyed)
Terms and licenses: Academic/Nonprofit Terms; Industry Terms: Not Available to Industry
Depositor comments: See www.wormbuilder.org/BioParts for more information.
How to cite: pSAH77 - [AWBp | wrmScarlet | tbb-2 UTR] was a gift from Christian Froekjaer-Jensen (Addgene plasmid # 200351 ; http://n2t.net/addgene:200351 ; RRID:Addgene_200351)
