[The description below was written by a language model from this plasmid's Addgene catalogue record and pLannotate feature annotations shown in this document.]
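Description:
pSAH77 is a C. elegans expression plasmid built on the Twist Amp High cloning backbone. It is one of a set of "BioPart" modules that pair a neuron-specific promoter with a red fluorescent protein. In bacteria it is maintained at high copy through a ColE1/pUC-type origin and selected with ampicillin via the β-lactamase gene and its native promoter. The annotated 4,645-nt sequence also shows a short lacZα remnant and an attB1 Gateway site near the backbone elements.

The payload is a three-part cassette. The first part is a promoter listed as sru-38, which directs expression in the AWB chemosensory neurons. It is followed by wrmScarlet, a worm-adapted version of mScarlet, and then the tbb-2 (β-tubulin) 3′ UTR/terminator for transcript processing. The promoter itself is not annotated in the feature table. mScarlet appears there as two fragments separated by a short gap. This could reflect an intron inserted to improve worm expression, but the record does not say so.

The table also detects a partial unc-119 coding fragment and a loxP site spanning the sequence origin. These may relate to the stated compatibility with MosTI single-copy insertion, although their exact role is not described in the record.

According to the depositor, the plasmid can be used simply to mark AWB neurons with red fluorescence. It can also serve as a scaffold for AWB-specific transgene expression, with the gene of interest fused at the N or C terminus of wrmScarlet or expressed untagged. Delivery can be by single-copy MosTI integration or by extrachromosomal arrays.
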