Features (pLannotate 1.2.2; 10 found; start..end, strand, type, name):
    452..853     +  CDS            mScarlet (fragment): mScarlet is a basic (constitutively fluorescent) red fluorescent protein published in 2016, derived from synthetic construct. It has moderate acid sensitivity.
    907..1329    +  CDS            mScarlet (fragment): mScarlet is a basic (constitutively fluorescent) red fluorescent protein published in 2016, derived from synthetic construct. It has moderate acid sensitivity.
   1352..1521    +  terminator     tbb-2 terminator (fragment): tbb-2; transcription terminator for the C. elegans tubulin beta-2 gene
   2070..2658    -  rep_origin     ori: high-copy-number ColE1/pMB1/pBR322/pUC origin of replication
   2775..2799    -  protein_bind   attB1: mutant version of attB; recombination site for the Gateway® BP reaction BP Clonase™
   2899..3759    -  CDS            AmpR: β-lactamase; bla; confers resistance to ampicillin, carbenicillin, and related antibiotics
   3760..3864    -  promoter       AmpR promoter: bla
   3951..3994    -  CDS            lacZα (fragment): LacZα fragment of β-galactosidase; lacZ fragment
   4049..4501    +  CDS            unc-119 (fragment): UN119_CAEEL - Experimental evidence at protein level: Swiss-Prot protein existence level 1. Myristoyl-binding protein that acts as a cargo adapter: specifically binds the myristoyl moiety of a subset of N-terminally myristoylated proteins and is required for their localization. Plays a key role in ciliary membrane localization of proteins. Required for the establishment or function of the nervous system. From Caenorhabditis elegans.
   4618..6       +  protein_bind   loxP (across the origin): Cre-mediated recombination occurs in the 8-bp core sequence (GCATACAT). Cre recombinase
>Addgene plasmid #200351 | pSAH77 - [AWBp | wrmScarlet | tbb-2 UTR] | addgene full sequence | sequence record 396797 | Addgene NGS Result
AGTTATGATATCAAAAATGATTACGCCAAGCTGTAAGTTTAAACATGATCTTACTAACTAACTATTCTCA
TTTAAATTTTCAGAGCTTAAAAATGGCTGAAATCACTCACAACGATGGATACGCTAATGCCATTGTTACT
TTATAATCTTTATTAAATAAGAGTACTCTATAAGTTCACTCTAGGAAAAAATTGTTACAGATCTCTGGAA
AGAAAATGTTTTGAACACTGATCTTTGAATCATAATAATCAGAAATCAATTGTGTATCAATTCACTCCGA
AAAGTCTCGCGACTCAGAATTTGGTTAGCAGTGTCACACTCAGTACATTTTGTCCATAAATCACTAAATC
AAGTTATGAATAGCCAGCACACGTTTTTCTTCCACTTCATATCCACTTCCATATCACTATAGTCTGGTGA
TTACTTTAAAAAGAGACCAAAAATGGGGCCCGTTTCAAAGGGAGAGGCCGTTATAAAAGAATTTATGCGT
TTCAAGGTCCACATGGAGGGATCCATGAACGGACACGAGTTCGAGATCGAGGGAGAGGGAGAGGGACGTC
CATACGAGGGAACCCAAACCGCCAAGGTGAGTTTTATTATCGATTTTCGGGATTTTCTACTTGTAATTAC
CTTTTGTTTTTAATAAGTTGCTTTTTTCCAGCTCAAGGTCACCAAGGGAGGACCACTCCCATTCTCCTGG
GACATCCTCTCCCCACAATTCATGTACGGATCCCGTGCCTTCACCAAGCACCCAGCCGACATCCCAGACT
ACTACAAGCAATCCTTCCCAGAGGGATTCAAGTGGGAGCGTGTCATGAACTTCGAGGACGGAGGAGCCGT
CACCGTCACCCAAGGTAGGTTTTCAGTTTCAATTTTTGTTGCAACTACCTCAACTCTATGTTTTCAGACA
CCTCCCTCGAGGACGGAACCCTCATCTACAAGGTCAAGCTCCGTGGAACCAACTTCCCACCAGACGGACC
AGTCATGCAAAAGAAGACCATGGGATGGGAGGCCTCCACCGAGCGACTCTACCCAGAGGACGGAGTCCTC
AAGGGAGACATCAAGGTAAATTTTTCAAGCTTCTAAATTCCAAAATAAACCATTTTAATTTCTTAATTCC
AGATGGCCCTCCGGCTCAAGGACGGAGGACGTTACCTCGCCGACTTCAAGACCACCTACAAGGCCAAGAA
GCCAGTCCAAATGCCAGGAGCCTACAACGTCGACCGTAAGCTCGACATCACCTCCCACAACGAGGACTAC
ACCGTCGTCGAGCAATACGAGCGTTCCGAGGGACGTCACTCCACCGGAGGAATGGACGAGCTCTACAAGC
CCGGGTGATGGTCTCTGAGCTATGCAAAATCCTTTCAAGCATTCCCTTCTTCTCTATCACTCTTCTTTCT
TTTTGTCAAAAAATTCTCTCGCTAATTTATTTGCTTTTTTAATGTTATTATTTTATGACTTTTTATAGTC
ACTGAAAAGTTTGCATCTGAGTGAAGTGAATGCTATCAAAATGTGATTCTGATATCCAGGAAACGGAGAA
TCTGTGCGGCAATGTCTTATCATTTGAAACGCGCCGTATCGATGCTGACATCATGCGGCTCCCGTGTTAG
TCGAGAAGATGGGTACGGGCCTTTATTCATCCAACACTCTACGGCTTCTTCAAGAGCTAGTAGGGCACCC
TGTAGTTGGAAAGGGATTATTTCGTATGGCGAGCCCATACCGTCTTTCTTGCGGAAGCTTAACACGATAG
GAAGTTGGATAGTTTCGAACGATGGTTCCATACGGAACGCTGTCTCAAGGATGAGTCTGACGGAGTGTAA
CTCGAAGGCTAGGTGGAGGCTCAGTGATGATAAGTCTGCGATGGTGGATGCATGTGTCATGGTCATAGCT
GTTTCCTGTGTGAAATTGTTATCCGCTCAGAGGGCACAATCCTATTCCGCGCTATCCGACAATCTCCAAG
ACATTAGGTGGAGTTCAGTTCGGCGTATGGCATATGTCGCTGGAAAGAACATGTGAGCAAAAGGCCAGCA
AAAGGCCAGGAACCGTAAAAAGGCCGCGTTGCTGGCGTTTTTCCATAGGCTCCGCCCCCCTGACGAGCAT
CACAAAAATCGACGCTCAAGTCAGAGGTGGCGAAACCCGACAGGACTATAAAGATACCAGGCGTTTCCCC
CTGGAAGCTCCCTCGTGCGCTCTCCTGTTCCGACCCTGCCGCTTACCGGATACCTGTCCGCCTTTCTCCC
TTCGGGAAGCGTGGCGCTTTCTCATAGCTCACGCTGTAGGTATCTCAGTTCGGTGTAGGTCGTTCGCTCC
AAGCTGGGCTGTGTGCACGAACCCCCCGTTCAGCCCGACCGCTGCGCCTTATCCGGTAACTATCGTCTTG
AGTCCAACCCGGTAAGACACGACTTATCGCCACTGGCAGCAGCCACTGGTAACAGGATTAGCAGAGCGAG
GTATGTAGGCGGTGCTACAGAGTTCTTGAAGTGGTGGCCTAACTACGGCTACACTAGAAGAACAGTATTT
GGTATCTGCGCTCTGCTGAAGCCAGTTACCTTCGGAAAAAGAGTTGGTAGCTCTTGATCCGGCAAACAAA
CCACCGCTGGTAGCGGTGGTTTTTTTGTTTGCAAGCAGCAGATTACGCGCAGAAAAAAAGGATCTCAAGA
AGATCCTTTGATCTTTTCTACGGGGTCTGACGCTCTATTCAACAAAGCCGCCGTCCCGTCAAGTCAGCGT
AAATGGGTAGGGGGCTTCAAATCGTCCTCGTGATACCAATTCGGAGCCTGCTTTTTTGTACAAACTTGTT
GATAATGGCAATTCAAGGATCTTCACCTAGATCCTTTTAAATTAAAAATGAAGTTTTAAATCAATCTAAA
GTATATATGAGTAAACTTGGTCTGACAGTTACCAATGCTTAATCAGTGAGGCACCTATCTCAGCGATCTG
TCTATTTCGTTCATCCATAGTTGCCTGACTCCCCGTCGTGTAGATAACTACGATACGGGAGGGCTTACCA
TCTGGCCCCAGTGCTGCAATGATACCGCGAGAGCCACGCTCACCGGCTCCAGATTTATCAGCAATAAACC
AGCCAGCCGGAAGGGCCGAGCGCAGAAGTGGTCCTGCAACTTTATCCGCCTCCATCCAGTCTATTAATTG
TTGCCGGGAAGCTAGAGTAAGTAGTTCGCCAGTTAATAGTTTGCGCAACGTTGTTGCCATTGCTACAGGC
ATCGTGGTGTCACGCTCGTCGTTTGGTATGGCTTCATTCAGCTCCGGTTCCCAACGATCAAGGCGAGTTA
CATGATCCCCCATGTTGTGCAAAAAAGCGGTTAGCTCCTTCGGTCCTCCGATCGTTGTCAGAAGTAAGTT
GGCCGCAGTGTTATCACTCATGGTTATGGCAGCACTGCATAATTCTCTTACTGTCATGCCATCCGTAAGA
TGCTTTTCTGTGACTGGTGAGTACTCAACCAAGTCATTCTGAGAATAGTGTATGCGGCGACCGAGTTGCT
CTTGCCCGGCGTCAATACGGGATAATACCGCGCCACATAGCAGAACTTTAAAAGTGCTCATCATTGGAAA
ACGTTCTTCGGGGCGAAAACTCTCAAGGATCTTACCGCTGTTGAGATCCAGTTCGATGTAACCCACTCGT
GCACCCAACTGATCTTCAGCATCTTTTACTTTCACCAGCGTTTCTGGGTGAGCAAAAACAGGAAGGCAAA
ATGCCGCAAAAAAGGGAATAAGGGCGACACGGAAATGTTGAATACTCATACTCTTCCTTTTTCAATATTA
TTGAAGCATTTATCAGGGTTATTGTCTCATGAGCGGATACATATTTGAATGTATTTAGAAAAATAAACAA
ATAGGGGTTCCGCGCACATTTCCCCGAAAAGTGCCAGATACCTGAAACAAAACCCATCGTACGGCCAAGG
AAGTCTCCAATAACTGTGATCCACCACAAGCGCCAGGGTTTTCCCAGTCACGACGTTGTAAAACGACGGC
CAGTCATGCATAATCCGCACGCATCTGGAATAAGGAAGTGCCATTCCGCCTGACCTAAGTGCTTTTCGAG
ATCGCCAAACCGGAGAACGATCAGGAGAATGATGAGTCGCCACAGGAGTCGGCAAGATACGTGCGTTATA
GATTTGCTCCAAACTTTTTGAAACTCAAAACGGTCGGAGCAACTGTGGAATTCAAAGTAGGAGACATCCC
AATCCATCATTTCCGAATGATCGAACGTCACTTCTTCAAAGATCGCCTTCTGAAGTGTTTTGACTTTGAA
TTCGGATTCTGTATTCCGAATTCACGAAACAACTGTGAACATATCTATGAGTTCCCTCAACTCTCTCAAC
AACTCAGTGAGTCATTATTCTAAAAAGTACAATTCAAAAGACTAATCTCTTTTTCAGTGGACGACATGAT
CAACAATCCAAACGAGACTCGTTCTGACAGCTTCTATTTCGTCGATAACAAACTCGTCATGCACAACAAA
GCCGACTACTCATATGATGCATAAATCTTCATTGTTGAGTTTATCTTGTTGATTTTTGAATAAATTATCA
ACTCTTTACTTTTTAATGGGTTATGAAATAAATAAACATTGAAAACTGATAAACAACGTTCATCTCTATA
ACTTCGTATAGCATACATTATACGA
